Addgene plasmid #230968: pKDcas9 73 cerulean
Purpose: aTc inducible knockdown of FliZ and HNS
Depositing lab: Andrew Griffiths. Depositing organization: Ecole Superieure de Physique et de Chimie Industrielles de Paris (ESPCI). Publication: Global regulators enable bacterial adaptation to a phenotypic trade-off. Deyell M, Opuu V, Griffiths AD, Tans SJ, Nghe P. iScience. 2024 Dec 9;28(1):111521. doi: 10.1016/j.isci.2024.111521. eCollection 2025 Jan 17. PubMed 39811663.
Backbone
  Vector backbone: pdCas9
  Vector type: CRISPR
Growth in bacteria
  Bacterial resistance: Kanamycin, 50 μg/mL
  Growth temperature: 37°C
  Growth strain: DH5alpha
  Copy number: High Copy
Gene/Insert
  Gene/Insert name: dCas9
  gRNA/shRNA sequence: see annotated Genbank file
  Species: Other
  Mutation: additional tetO
  Cloning method: Golden Gate
Terms and licenses: Academic/Nonprofit Terms; Industry Terms: Not Available to Industry
How to cite: pKDcas9 73 cerulean was a gift from Andrew Griffiths (Addgene plasmid # 230968 ; http://n2t.net/addgene:230968 ; RRID:Addgene_230968)
