[The description below was written by a language model from this plasmid's Addgene catalogue record and pLannotate feature annotations shown in this document.]
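Description:
pKDcas9 73 cerulean is an 8.6 kb bacterial CRISPR interference plasmid built on the pdCas9 backbone and assembled by Golden Gate cloning, intended for anhydrotetracycline (aTc)-inducible knockdown of the global regulators FliZ and H-NS. It replicates from a p15A origin, which is compatible with ColE1-type plasmids; a short RSF origin fragment is also annotated nearby. The catalogue lists the plasmid as high copy, although p15A is generally regarded as a medium-copy origin. Selection is by kanamycin through a Tn5-derived neo (nptII) gene, which is followed by a lambda t0 terminator.

The main payload is catalytically dead Streptococcus pyogenes Cas9 (D10A/H840A), which binds DNA under RNA guidance without cutting and so blocks transcription of its targets. dCas9 is expressed from the divergent tetR/tetA promoter region, with TetR encoded on the opposite strand. TetR represses dCas9 until aTc relieves it. The record notes an additional tetO operator as a modification, consistent with the short operator fragment annotated next to the promoter, and presumably intended to tighten repression in the uninduced state. T7Te and rrnB T1 terminators close the dCas9 unit.

Guide RNAs are supplied in the native format: a crRNA leader followed by three direct repeats, which would frame two spacers, matching the two stated targets, together with a separately encoded tracrRNA. The spacer sequences themselves are not given in the fields shown. A constitutive J23119 promoter drives mCerulean, a cyan fluorescent marker that can identify cells carrying the plasmid, for example to distinguish strains in mixed cultures. The associated publication concerns the role of global regulators in bacterial adaptation to a phenotypic trade-off.
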