Features (pLannotate 1.2.2; 20 found; start..end, strand, type, name):
      1..546     +  rep_origin     p15A ori: Plasmids containing the medium-copy-number p15A origin of replication can be propagated in E. coli cells that contain a second plasmid with the ColE1 origin.
    634..689     +  rep_origin     RSF ori (fragment): Plasmids containing the RSF 1030 origin of replication can be propagated in E. coli cells that contain additional plasmids with compatible origins.
    708..735     -  terminator     T7Te terminator: phage T7 early transcription terminator
    751..822     -  terminator     rrnB T1 terminator: transcription terminator T1 from the E. coli rrnB gene
    848..4952    -  CDS            dCas9 (fragment): catalytically dead mutant of the Cas9 endonuclease from the Streptococcus pyogenes Type II CRISPR/Cas system RNA-guided DNA-binding protein that lacks endonuclease activity due to the D10A mutation in the RuvC catalytic domain and the H840A mutation in the HNH catalytic domain
   4985..5008    -  protein_bind   tetracycline response element (fragment): contains seven copies of the tetracycline operator tetO tetracycline repressor TetR
   5015..5069    -  promoter       tetR/tetA promoters: tetR; overlapping promoters for bacterial tetR and tetA
   5088..5711    +  CDS            TetR: tetracycline repressor TetR; tetR from transposon Tn10; TetR binds to the tetracycline operator tetO to inhibit transcription. This inhibition can be relieved by adding tetracycline or doxycycline.
   5727..5858    +  misc_feature   crRNA leader: crRNA leader sequence for the Streptococcus pyogenes CRISPR/Cas system
   5859..5894    +  repeat_region  DR: direct repeat for the Streptococcus pyogenes CRISPR/Cas system
   5925..5959    +  repeat_region  DR: direct repeat for the Streptococcus pyogenes CRISPR/Cas system
   5990..6025    +  repeat_region  DR: direct repeat for the Streptococcus pyogenes CRISPR/Cas system
   6146..6224    +  misc_RNA       tracrRNA: trans-activating CRISPR RNA for the Streptococcus pyogenes CRISPR/Cas9 system
   6415..6534    +  CDS            tnpA (fragment): TN5P_ECOLX - Also known as tnp. Experimental evidence at protein level: Swiss-Prot protein existence level 1. Mediates transposition of transposon Tn5 by a 'cut and paste' mechanism. First, the monomeric transposase binds the 19 bp inverted DNA repeats flanking the transposon. Then, dimerization of the DNA- bound transposase creates a synaptic DNA complex. After nicking of the first DNA strand, excision of the transposon proceeds through a series of intermediates. The transposase then mediates the insertion of the transposon at a new site by strand transfer. The activity of the wild- type tran
   6566..7357    +  CDS            neo: KKA2_KLEPN - Also known as kan, nptII. Experimental evidence at protein level: Swiss-Prot protein existence level 1. Resistance to kanamycin, neomycin, paromomycin, ribostamycin, butirosin and gentamicin B. From Klebsiella pneumoniae.
   7379..7473    +  terminator     lambda t0 terminator: transcription terminator from phage lambda
   7566..7593    -  terminator     T7Te terminator: phage T7 early transcription terminator
   7688..8404    -  CDS            mCerulean: mCerulean is a basic (constitutively fluorescent) cyan fluorescent protein published in 2005, derived from Aequorea victoria. It is reported to be a very rapidly-maturing monomer.
   8426..8460    -  promoter       J23119(SpeI) promoter: bacterial promoter (Registry of Standard Biological Parts BBa J23119) modified to end with an SpeI site
   8478..8494    +  terminator     bacterial terminator (fragment): putative bacterial transcription terminator
>Addgene plasmid #230968 | pKDcas9 73 cerulean | addgene full sequence | sequence record 459909 | Addgene NGS Result
TTGAGATCGTTTTGGTCTGCGCGTAATCTCTTGCTCTGAAAACGAAAAAACCGCCTTGCAGGGCGGTTTT
TCGAAGGTTCTCTGAGCTACCAACTCTTTGAACCGAGGTAACTGGCTTGGAGGAGCGCAGTCACCAAAAC
TTGTCCTTTCAGTTTAGCCTTAACCGGCGCATGACTTCAAGACTAACTCCTCTAAATCAATTACCAGTGG
CTGCTGCCAGTGGTGCTTTTGCATGTCTTTCCGGGTTGGACTCAAGACGATAGTTACCGGATAAGGCGCA
GCGGTCGGACTGAACGGGGGGTTCGTGCATACAGTCCAGCTTGGAGCGAACTGCCTACCCGGAACTGAGT
GTCAGGCGTGGAATGAGACAAACGCGGCCATAACAGCGGAATGACACCGGTAAACCGAAAGGCAGGAACA
GGAGAGCGCACGAGGGAGCCGCCAGGGGGAAACGCCTGGTATCTTTATAGTCCTGTCGGGTTTCGCCACC
ACTGATTTGAGCGTCAGATTTCGTGATGCTTGTCAGGGGGGCGGAGCCTATGGAAAAACGGCTTTGCCGC
GGCCCTCTCACTTCCCTGTTAAGTATCTTCCTGGCATCTTCCAGGAAATCTCCGCCCCGTTCGTAAGCCA
TTTCCGCTCGCCGCAGTCGAACGACCGAGCGTAGCGAGTCAGTGAGCGAGGAAGCGGAATATATCCCTAG
GTATAAACGCAGAAAGGCCCACCCGAAGGTGAGCCAGTGTGACTCTAGTAGAGAGCGTTCACCGACAAAC
AACAGATAAAACGAAAGGCCCAGTCTTTCGACTGAGCCTTTCGTTTTATTTGATGCCTGGAGATCCTTAC
TCGAGTTAGTCACCTCCTAGCTGACTCAAATCAATGCGTGTTTCATAAAGACCAGTGATGGATTGATGGA
TAAGAGTGGCATCTAAAACTTCTTTTGTAGACGTATATCGTTTACGATCAATTGTTGTATCAAAATATTT
AAAAGCAGCGGGAGCTCCAAGATTCGTCAACGTAAATAAATGAATAATATTTTCTGCTTGTTCACGTATT
GGTTTGTCTCTATGTTTGTTATATGCACTAAGAACTTTATCTAAATTGGCATCTGCTAAAATAACACGCT
TAGAAAATTCACTGATTTGCTCAATAATCTCATCTAAATAATGCTTATGCTGCTCCACAAACAATTGTTT
TTGTTCGTTATCTTCTGGACTACCCTTCAACTTTTCATAATGACTAGCTAAATATAAAAAATTCACATAT
TTGCTTGGCAGAGCCAGCTCATTTCCTTTTTGTAATTCTCCGGCACTAGCCAGCATCCGTTTACGACCGT
TTTCTAACTCAAAAAGACTATATTTAGGTAGTTTAATGATTAAGTCTTTTTTAACTTCCTTATATCCTTT
AGCTTCTAAAAAGTCAATCGGATTTTTTTCAAAGGAACTTCTTTCCATAATTGTGATCCCTAGTAACTCT
TTAACGGATTTTAACTTCTTCGATTTCCCTTTTTCCACCTTAGCAACCACTAGGACTGAATAAGCTACCG
TTGGACTATCAAAACCACCATATTTTTTTGGATCCCAGTCTTTTTTACGAGCAATAAGCTTGTCCGAATT
TCTTTTTGGTAAAATTGACTCCTTGGAGAATCCGCCTGTCTGTACTTCTGTTTTCTTGACAATATTGACT
TGGGGCATGGACAATACTTTGCGCACTGTGGCAAAATCTCGCCCTTTATCCCAGACAATTTCTCCAGTTT
CCCCATTAGTTTCGATTAGAGGGCGTTTGCGAATCTCTCCATTTGCAAGTGTAATTTCTGTTTTGAAGAA
GTTCATGATATTAGAGTAAAAGAAATATTTTGCGGTTGCTTTGCCTATTTCTTGCTCAGACTTAGCAATC
ATTTTACGAACATCATAAACTTTATAATCACCATAGACAAACTCCGATTCAAGTTTTGGATATTTCTTAA
TCAAAGCAGTTCCAACGACGGCATTTAGATACGCATCATGGGCATGATGGTAATTGTTAATCTCACGTAC
TTTATAGAATTGGAAATCTTTTCGGAAGTCAGAAACTAATTTAGATTTTAAGGTAATCACTTTAACCTCT
CGAATAAGTTTATCATTTTCATCGTATTTAGTATTCATGCGACTATCCAAAATTTGTGCCACATGCTTAG
TGATTTGGCGAGTTTCAACCAATTGGCGTTTGATAAAACCAGCTTTATCAAGTTCACTCAAACCTCCACG
TTCAGCTTTCGTTAAATTATCAAACTTACGTTGAGTGATTAACTTGGCGTTTAGAAGTTGTCTCCAATAG
TTTTTCATCTTTTTGACTACTTCTTCACTTGGAACGTTATCCGATTTACCACGATTTTTATCAGAACGCG
TTAAGACCTTATTGTCTATTGAATCGTCTTTAAGGAAACTTTGTGGAACAATGGCATCGACATCATAATC
ACTTAAACGATTAATATCTAATTCTTGGTCCACATACATGTCTCTTCCATTTTGGAGATAATAGAGATAG
AGCTTTTCATTTTGCAATTGAGTATTTTCAACAGGATGCTCTTTAAGAATCTGACTTCCTAATTCTTTGA
TACCTTCTTCGATTCGTTTCATACGCTCTCGCGAATTTTTCTGGCCCTTTTGAGTTGTCTGATTTTCACG
TGCCATTTCAATAACGATATTTTCTGGCTTATGCCGCCCCATTACTTTGACCAATTCATCAACAACTTTT
ACAGTCTGTAAAATACCTTTTTTAATAGCAGGGCTACCAGCTAAATTTGCAATATGTTCATGTAAACTAT
CGCCTTGTCCAGACACTTGTGCTTTTTGAATGTCTTCTTTAAATGTCAAACTATCATCATGGATCAGCTG
CATAAAATTGCGATTGGCAAAACCATCTGATTTCAAAAAATCTAATATTGTTTTGCCAGATTGCTTATCC
CTAATACCATTAATCAATTTTCGAGACAAACGTCCCCAACCAGTATAACGGCGACGTTTAAGCTGTTTCA
TCACCTTATCATCAAAGAGGTGAGCATATGTTTTAAGTCTTTCCTCAATCATCTCCCTATCTTCAAATAA
GGTCAATGTTAAAACAATATCCTCTAAGATATCTTCATTTTCTTCATTATCCAAAAAATCTTTATCTTTA
ATAATTTTTAGCAAATCATGGTAGGTACCTAATGAAGCATTAAATCTATCTTCAACTCCTGAAATTTCAA
CACTATCAAAACATTCTATTTTTTTGAAATAATCTTCTTTTAATTGCTTAACGGTTACTTTTCGATTTGT
TTTGAAGAGTAAATCAACAATGGCTTTCTTCTGTTCACCTGAAAGAAATGCTGGTTTTCGCATTCCTTCA
GTAACATATTTGACCTTTGTCAATTCGTTATAAACCGTAAAATACTCATAAAGCAAACTATGTTTTGGTA
GTACTTTTTCATTTGGAAGATTTTTATCAAAGTTTGTCATGCGTTCAATAAATGATTGAGCTGAAGCACC
TTTATCGACAACTTCTTCAAAATTCCATGGGGTAATTGTTTCTTCAGACTTCCGAGTCATCCATGCAAAA
CGACTATTGCCACGCGCCAATGGACCAACATAATAAGGAATTCGAAAAGTCAAGATTTTTTCAATCTTCT
CACGATTGTCTTTTAAAAATGGATAAAAGTCTTCTTGTCTTCTCAAAATAGCATGCAGCTCACCCAAGTG
AATTTGATGGGGAATAGAGCCGTTGTCAAAGGTCCGTTGCTTGCGCAGCAAATCTTCACGATTTAGTTTC
ACCAATAATTCCTCAGTACCATCCATTTTTTCTAAAATTGGTTTGATAAATTTATAAAATTCTTCTTGGC
TAGCTCCCCCATCAATATAACCTGCATATCCGTTTTTTGATTGATCAAAAAAGATTTCTTTATACTTTTC
TGGAAGTTGTTGTCGAACTAAAGCTTTTAAAAGAGTCAAGTCTTGATGATGTTCATCGTAGCGTTTAATC
ATTGAAGCTGATAGGGGAGCCTTAGTTATTTCAGTATTTACTCTTAGGATATCTGAAAGTAAAATAGCAT
CTGATAAATTCTTAGCTGCCAAAAACAAATCAGCATATTGATCTCCAATTTGCGCCAATAAATTATCTAA
ATCATCATCGTAAGTATCTTTTGAAAGCTGTAATTTAGCATCTTCTGCCAAATCAAAATTTGATTTAAAA
TTAGGGGTCAAACCCAATGACAAAGCAATGAGATTCCCAAATAAGCCATTTTTCTTCTCACCGGGGAGCT
GAGCAATGAGATTTTCTAATCGTCTTGATTTACTCAATCGTGCAGAAAGAATCGCTTTAGCATCTACTCC
ACTTGCGTTAATAGGGTTTTCTTCAAATAATTGATTGTAGGTTTGTACCAACTGGATAAATAGTTTGTCC
ACATCACTATTATCAGGATTTAAATCTCCCTCAATCAAAAAATGACCACGAAACTTAATCATATGCGCTA
AGGCCAAATAGATTAAGCGCAAATCCGCTTTATCAGTAGAATCTACCAATTTTTTTCGCAGATGATAGAT
AGTTGGATATTTCTCATGATAAGCAACTTCATCTACTATATTTCCAAAAATAGGATGACGTTCATGCTTC
TTGTCTTCTTCCACCAAAAAAGACTCTTCAAGTCGATGAAAGAAACTATCATCTACTTTCGCCATCTCAT
TTGAAAAAATCTCCTGTAGATAACAAATACGATTCTTCCGACGTGTATACCTTCTACGAGCTGTCCGTTT
GAGACGAGTCGCTTCCGCTGTCTCTCCACTGTCAAATAAAAGAGCCCCTATAAGATTTTTTTTGATACTG
TGGCGGTCTGTATTTCCCAGAACCTTGAACTTTTTAGACGGAACCTTATATTCATCAGTGATCACCGCCC
ATCCGACGCTATTTGTGCCGATAGCTAAGCCTATTGAGTATTTCTTATCCATAGATCCTTTCTCCTCTTT
AGATCTTTTGAATTCTTTTCTCTATCACTGATAGGGAGGGTCAATCTCTATCACTGATAGGGAGTGGTAA
AATAACTCTATCAACGATAGAGTGTCAACAAAAATTAGGAATTAATGATGTCTAGATTAGATAAAAGTAA
AGTGATTAACAGCGCATTAGAGCTGCTTAATGAGGTCGGAATCGAAGGTTTAACAACCCGTAAACTCGCC
CAGAAGCTAGGTGTAGAGCAGCCTACATTGTATTGGCATGTAAAAAATAAGCGGGCTTTGCTCGACGCCT
TAGCCATTGAGATGTTAGATAGGCACCATACTCACTTTTGCCCTTTAGAAGGGGAAAGCTGGCAAGATTT
TTTACGTAATAACGCTAAAAGTTTTAGATGTGCTTTACTAAGTCATCGCGATGGAGCAAAAGTACATTTA
GGTACACGGCCTACAGAAAAACAGTATGAAACTCTCGAAAATCAATTAGCCTTTTTATGCCAACAAGGTT
TTTCACTAGAGAATGCATTATATGCACTCAGCGCTGTGGGGCATTTTACTTTAGGTTGCGTATTGGAAGA
TCAAGAGCATCAAGTCGCTAAAGAAGAAAGGGAAACACCTACTACTGATAGTATGCCGCCATTATTACGA
CAAGCTATCGAATTATTTGATCACCAAGGTGCAGAGCCAGCCTTCTTATTCGGCCTTGAATTGATCATAT
GCGGATTAGAAAAACAACTTAAATGTGAAAGTGGGTCTTAAGGTACCATGGGATCCTATTTCTTAATAAC
TAAAAATATGGTATAATACTCTTAATAAATGCAGTAATACAGGGGCTTTTCAAGACTGAAGTCTAGCTGA
GACAAATAGTGCGATTACGAAATTTTTTAGACAAAAATAGTCTACGAGGTTTTAGAGCTATGCTGTTTTG
AATGGTCCCAAAACCGATAAACAGCCCTGCGTTATATGAGTTATGTTTTAGAGCTATGCTGTTTTAATGG
TCCCAAAACCATTGTAGTAATCTCAAACTTATATTGGGGGTTTTAGAGCTATGCTGTTTTGAATGGTCCC
AAAACTTCAGCACACTGAGACTTGTTGAGTTGAATTCATGAGTATTAAGTATTGTTTTATGGCTGATAAA
TTTCTTTGAATTTCTCCTTGATTATTTGTTATAAAAGTTATAAAATAATCTTGTTGGAACCATTCAAAAC
AGCATAGCAAGTTAAAATAAGGCTAGTCCGTTATCAACTTGAAAAAGTGGCACCGAGTCGGTGCTTTTTT
TGATACTTCTATTCTACTCTGACTGCAAACCAAAAAAACAAGCGCTTTCAAAACGCTTGTTTTATCATTT
TTAGGGAAATTAATCTCTTAATCCTTTTATCATTCTACATTTAGGCGCTGCCATCTTAAGACGAAAGGGC
CTCGTGATACGCCTATTTTTATAGGTTAATGTCATGATAATAATGGTTTCTTAGACGTCGGAATTGCCAG
CTGGGGCGCCCTCTGGTAAGGTTGGGAAGCCCTGCAAAGTAAACTGGATGGCTTTCTTGCCGCCAAGGAT
CTGATGGCGCAGGGGATCAAGATCTGATCAAGAGACAGGATGAGGATCGTTTCGCATGATTGAACAAGAT
GGATTGCACGCAGGTTCTCCGGCCGCTTGGGTGGAGAGGCTATTCGGCTATGACTGGGCACAACAGACAA
TCGGCTGCTCTGATGCCGCCGTGTTCCGGCTGTCAGCGCAGGGGCGCCCGGTTCTTTTTGTCAAGACCGA
CCTGTCCGGTGCCCTGAATGAACTGCAGGACGAGGCAGCGCGGCTATCGTGGCTGGCCACGACGGGCGTT
CCTTGCGCAGCTGTGCTCGACGTTGTCACTGAAGCGGGAAGGGACTGGCTGCTATTGGGCGAAGTGCCGG
GGCAGGATCTCCTGTCATCTCACCTTGCTCCTGCCGAGAAAGTATCCATCATGGCTGATGCAATGCGGCG
GCTGCATACGCTTGATCCGGCTACCTGCCCATTCGACCACCAAGCGAAACATCGCATCGAGCGAGCACGT
ACTCGGATGGAAGCCGGTCTTGTCGATCAGGATGATCTGGACGAAGAGCATCAGGGGCTCGCGCCAGCCG
AACTGTTCGCCAGGCTCAAGGCGCGCATGCCCGACGGCGAGGATCTCGTCGTGACCCATGGCGATGCCTG
CTTGCCGAATATCATGGTGGAAAATGGCCGCTTTTCTGGATTCATCGACTGTGGCCGGCTGGGTGTGGCG
GACCGCTATCAGGACATAGCGTTGGCTACCCGTGATATTGCTGAAGAGCTTGGCGGCGAATGGGCTGACC
GCTTCCTCGTGCTTTACGGTATCGCCGCTCCCGATTCGCAGCGCATCGCCTTCTATCGCCTTCTTGACGA
GTTCTTCTGAGCGGGACTCTCTCGCTTGGACTCCTGTTGATAGATCCAGTAATGACCTCAGAACTCCATC
TGGATTTGTTCAGAACGCTCGGTTGCCGCCGGGCGTTTTTTATTGGTGAGAATCCAAGCACTAGTTGGTA
CCGGCATCAATAGTAAAATAATAAAAAAGCCGGATTAATAATCTGGCTTTTTATATTCTCTCTCTAGTAT
ATAAACGCAGAAAGGCCAACCCGAAGGTGAGCCAGTGTGAGACTATCATACTCATATCGTGTGAAGATTT
GCTGCGCTATTCAGATCCTCTTCTGAGATGAGTTTTTGTTCGGGCCCAAGCTTCTCACTTATACAATTCA
TCCATGCCGAGGGTAATACCGGCCGCTGTCACAAACTCCAGGAGAACCATATGGTCACGTTTTTCGTTTG
GGTCTTTAGAGAGTTTTGACTGCGTCGACAGGTAATGGTTGTCAGGGAGCAGTACCGGCCCATCGCCGAT
CGGGGTATTCTGCTGGTAGTGATCCGCCAGTTGCACGCTCCCATCTTCGATATTGTGGCGAATTTTAAAG
TTTGCCTTGATGCCATTTTTCTGTTTATCTGCAGTGATATAAACATTATCGCTAATAGCGTTGTATTCCA
GCTTGTGCCCAAGAATGTTGCCGTCTTCTTTGAAATCAATTCCTTTCAGTTCGATGCGATTTACCAGCGT
ATCGCCCTCAAATTTCACTTCCGCACGGGTTTTGTAGTTCCCATCGTCCTTAAAGAAAATTGTGCGTTCC
TGAACATAACCTTCCGGCATTGCAGATTTAAAGAAGTCGTGTTGTTTCATATGATCTGGGTAACGCGCAA
AACACTGTACCCCCCACGTTAATGTCGTGACAAGGGTAGGCCAGGGCACCGGCAGTTTGCCAGTCGTACA
GATGAATTTGAGCGTGAGCTTGCCGTACGTCGCGTCACCCTCGCCCTCGCCGCTGACCGAAAATTTATGG
CCATTCACATCACCATCAAGTTCAACAAGAATCGGCACCACGCCGGTAAATAATTCTTCGCCCTTGCTTA
CCATTTAGTATTTCTCCTCTTTAGTACTAGTATTATACCTAGGACTGAGCTAGCTGTCAAAGATCTTTAG
AATTCCAGAAATCATCCTTAGCGACTAGTAACAACTTATATCGTATGGGGCTGACTTCAGGTGCTACATT
TGAAGAGATAAATTGCACTGAAATCTAGAAATATTTTATCTGATTAATAAGATGATCTTC
